>Addgene plasmid #90269 | BB2_L_12_syn_A_C | addgene full sequence | sequence record 181163 | Addgene NGS Result
TGAGTGAGCTGATACCGCTCGCCGCAGCCGAACGACCGAGCGCAGCGAGTCAGTGAGCGAGGAAGCGGAA
GAGCGCCCAATACGCAAACCGCCTCTCCCCGCGCGTTGGCCGATTCATTAATGCAGCTGGCACGACAGGT
TTCCCGACTGGAAAGCGGGCAGTGAGCGCAACGCAATTAATGTGAGTTAGCTCACTCATTAGGCACCCCA
GGCTTTACACTTTATGCTTCCGGCTCGTATGTTGTGTGGAATTGTGAGCGGATAACAATTTCACACAGGA
AACAGCTATGACCATGATTACGCCAAGCTCTAATACGACTCACTATAGGGAAAGCTCGGTACCACGCATG
CTGCAGACGCGTTACGTATCGGATCCAGAATTCGTGATGATCGAAGACGCGGAGCGCAAAAAACCCCGCC
CCTGACAGGGCGGGGTTTTTTCGCGATCGGAGACCGGATCCCTCGAGGGTCTCCAATTCATGGCGTCTTC
CCGGTTTTTTCGCGATCGGAGACCGGATCCCTCGAGGGTCTCCAATTCATGGATCTGAATTCGTCGACAA
GCTTCTCGAGCCTAGGCTAGCTCTAGACCACACGTGTGGGGGCCCGAGCTCGCGGCCGCTGTATTCTATA
GTGTCACCTAAATGGCCGCACAATTCACTGGCCGTCGTTTTACAACGTCGTGACTGGGAAAACCCTGGCG
TTACCCAACTTAATCGCCTTGCAGCACATCCCCCTTTCGCCAGCTGGCGTAATAGCGAAGAGGCCCGCAC
CGATCGCCCTTCCCAACAGTTGCGCAGCCTGAATGGCGAATGGAAATTGTAAGCGTTAATATTTTGTTAA
AATTCGCGTTAAATTTTTGTTAAATCAGCTCATTTTTTAACCAATAGGCCGAAATCGGCAAAATCCCTTA
TAAATCAAAAGAATAGACCGAGATAGGGT
[37 nt withheld, positions 940-976]
AAAGAACGTGGACTCCAACGTCAAAGG
[49 nt withheld, positions 1004-1052]
T
[91 nt withheld, positions 1054-1144]
G
[124 nt withheld, positions 1146-1269]
CAGGTGGCACTTTTCGGGGAAATGTGCGCGGAACCCCTATTTGTTTATTTTTCTAAATACATTCAAATAT
GTATCCGCTCATGAGACAATAACCCTGATAAATGCTTCAATAATATTGAAAAAGGAAGAGTATGAGTATT
CAACATTTCCGTGTCGCCCTTATTCCCTTTTTTGCGGCATTTTGCCTTCCTGTTTTTGCTCACCCAGAAA
CGCTGGTGAAAGTAAAAGATGCTGAAGATCAGTTGGGTGCACGAGTGGGTTACATCGAACTGGATCTCAA
CAGCGGTAAGATCCTTGAGAGTTTTCGCCCCGAAGAACGTTTTCCAATGATGAGCACTTTTAAAGTTCTG
CTATGTGGCGCGGTATTATCCCGTATTGACGCCGGGCAAGAGCAACTCGGTCGCCGCATACACTATTCTC
AGAATGACTTGGTTGAGTACTCACCAGTCACAGAAAAGCATCTTACGGATGGCATGACAGTAAGAGAATT
ATGCAGTGCTGCCATAACCATGAGTGATAACACTGCGGCCAACTTACTTCTGACAACGATCGGAGGACCG
AAGGAGCTAACCGCTTTTTTGCACAACATGGGGGATCATGTAACTCGCCTTGATCGTTGGGAACCGGAGC
TGAATGAAGCCATACCAAACGACGAGCGTGACACCACGATGCCTGTAGCAATGGCAACAACGTTGCGCAA
ACTATTAACTGGCGAACTACTTACTCTAGCTTCCCGGCAACAATTAATAGACTGGATGGAGGCGGATAAA
GTTGCAGGACCACTTCTGCGCTCGGCCCTTCCGGCTGGCTGGTTTATTGCTGATAAATCTGGAGCCGGTG
AGCGTGGGTCTCGCGGTATCATTGCAGCACTGGGGCCAGATGGTAAGCCCTCCCGTATCGTAGTTATCTA
CACGACGGGGAGTCAGGCAACTATGGATGAACGAAATAGACAGATCGCTGAGATAGGTGCCTCACTGATT
AAGCATTGGTAACTGTCAGACCAAGTTTACTCATATATACTTTAGATTGATTTAAAACTTCATTTTTAAT
TTAAAAGGATCTAGGTGAAGATCCTTTTTGATAATCTCATGAACAATAAAACTGTCTGCTTACATAAACA
GTAATACAAGGGGTGTAGATCTCATGACCAAAATCCCTTAACGTGAGTTTTCGTTCCACTGAGCGTCAGA
CCCCGTAGAAAAGATCAAAGGATCTTCTTGAGATCCTTTTTTTCTGCGCGTAATCTGCTGCTTGCAAACA
AAAAAACCACCGCTACCAGCGGTGGTTTGTTTGCCGGATCAAGAGCTACCAACTCTTTTTCCGAAGGTAA
CTGGCTTCAGCAGAGCGCAGATACCAAATACTGTTCTTCTAGTGTAGCCGTAGTTAGGCCACCACTTCAA
GAACTCTGTAGCACCGCCTACATACCTCGCTCTGCTAATCCTGTTACCAGTGGCTGCTGCCAGTGGCGAT
AAGTCGTGTCTTACCGGGTTGGACTCAAGACGATAGTTACCGGATAAGGCGCAGCGGTCGGGCTGAACGG
GGGGTTCGTGCACACAGCCCAGCTTGGAGCGAACGACCTACACCGAACTGAGATACCTACAGCGTGAGCT
ATGAGAAAGCGCCACGCTTCCCGAAGGGAGAAAGGCGGACAGGTATCCGGTAAGCGGCAGGGTCGGAACA
GGAGAGCGCACGAGGGAGCTTCCAGGGGGAAACGCCTGGTATCTTTATAGTCCTGTCGGGTTTCGCCACC
TCTGACTTGAGCGTCGATTTTTGTGATGCTCGTCAGGGGGGCGGAGCCTATGGAAAAACGCCAGCAACGC
GGCCTTTTTACGGTTCCTGGCCTTTTGCTGGCCTTTTGCTCACATGTTCTTTCCTGCGTTATCCCCTGAT
TCTGTGGATAACCGTATTACCGCCTT
Features (pLannotate 1.2.2; 12 found; start..end, strand, type, name):
      1..71      +  rep_origin     RSF ori (fragment): Plasmids containing the RSF 1030 origin of replication can be propagated in E. coli cells that contain additional plasmids with compatible origins.
     73..165     +  CDS            lacI (fragment): lac repressor; lacI; The lac repressor binds to the lac operator to inhibit transcription in E. coli. This inhibition can be relieved by adding lactose or isopropyl-β-D-thiogalactopyranoside (IPTG).
    178..199     +  protein_bind   CAP binding site: CAP binding activates transcription in the presence of cAMP. E. coli catabolite activator protein
    214..244     +  promoter       lac promoter: promoter for the E. coli lac operon
    252..268     +  protein_bind   lac operator: The lac repressor binds to the lac operator to inhibit transcription in E. coli. This inhibition can be relieved by adding lactose or isopropyl-β-D-thiogalactopyranoside (IPTG). lac repressor encoded by lacI
    311..329     +  promoter       T7 promoter: promoter for bacteriophage T7 RNA polymerase
    625..643     -  promoter       SP6 promoter: promoter for bacteriophage SP6 RNA polymerase
    653..810     +  CDS            lacZα (fragment): LacZα fragment of β-galactosidase; lacZ fragment
    841..1269    -  rep_origin     f1 ori (sequence partly withheld): f1 bacteriophage origin of replication; arrow indicates direction of (+) strand synthesis
   1296..1400    +  promoter       AmpR promoter: bla
   1401..2261    +  CDS            AmpR: β-lactamase; bla; confers resistance to ampicillin, carbenicillin, and related antibiotics
   2487..3075    +  rep_origin     ori: high-copy-number ColE1/pMB1/pBR322/pUC origin of replication
