[The description below was written by a language model from this plasmid's Addgene catalogue record and pLannotate feature annotations shown in this document.]
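Description:
BB2_L_12_syn_A_C is an empty-backbone linker plasmid from a modular cloning toolkit developed for metabolic pathway construction and gene integration in Aspergillus niger. It is catalogued as a bacterial vector of about 3.1 kb (the catalogue gives 3,147 bp, while the sequenced record is 3,185 nt). It is maintained in E. coli through a high-copy ColE1/pUC-type origin and selected with ampicillin through the AmpR (β-lactamase) gene and its own promoter. An f1 origin is also present, which in principle allows single-stranded DNA production with helper phage. The short RSF ori and lacI fragments annotated at the start of the sequence are partial matches, most likely remnants of the parent vector's sequence rather than functional elements.

The plasmid carries no gene insert. According to the record, it is a level-2 backbone (BB2) linker in which the region between fusion sites FS1 and FS2 holds the level-3 backbone (BB3) linker bearing fusion sites FSA and FSC. This suggests it acts as a spacer or adapter that fills the FS1–FS2 position during hierarchical assembly while carrying the next-level fusion sites. The record does not state the cloning method or the enzymes used.

The automated annotation does not label the fusion sites or the linker. They presumably lie in the unannotated stretch between the T7 and SP6 promoters, which face each other across the cloning region. That region sits downstream of a CAP binding site, lac promoter and lac operator and is followed by a partial lacZα fragment, an arrangement typical of general-purpose cloning vectors. No fungal promoter, marker or integration locus is annotated.
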