Addgene plasmid #90269: BB2_L_12_syn_A_C
Purpose: (Empty Backbone) BB2 Linker containing between FS1 and FS2 the BB3 linker with FSA and FSC
Depositing lab: Michael Sauer. Depositing organization: Universitaet fur Bodenkultur Wien (BOKU-WIEN). Publication: An efficient tool for metabolic pathway construction and gene integration for Aspergillus niger. Sarkari P, Marx H, Blumhoff ML, Mattanovich D, Sauer M, Steiger MG. Bioresour Technol. 2017 May 4. pii: S0960-8524(17)30643-0. doi: 10.1016/j.biortech.2017.05.004. PubMed 28533066.
Backbone
  Vector backbone: BB2_L_12_syn_A_C
  Backbone size (bp): 3147
  Vector type: Bacterial Expression
Growth in bacteria
  Bacterial resistance: Ampicillin, 100 μg/mL
  Growth temperature: 37°C
  Growth strain: DH5alpha
  Copy number: Unknown
Gene/Insert
  Cloning method: Unknown
  Sequencing primers: 5′ CATTAATGCAGCTGGCAC; 3′ GGTTATTGTCTCATGAGCGG
Terms and licenses: Academic/Nonprofit Terms; Industry Terms: Not Available to Industry
How to cite: BB2_L_12_syn_A_C was a gift from Michael Sauer (Addgene plasmid # 90269 ; http://n2t.net/addgene:90269 ; RRID:Addgene_90269)
